>Addgene plasmid #53885 | DIP2A_pCSdest | addgene partial sequence | sequence record 95340 | EBV-rev 5'-GTGGTTTGTCCAAACTCATC-3'
GACTCACTATAGTTCTAGAGGCTCGAGAGGATCACCACTTTGTACAAGAAAGCTGGGTTCTACCGAACCA
TAGGCCGTGCCGGGGCGCCCACCTGCAGCACACGGCTCATCCACTGGAAGCTGTCCTCCTCCGAGGCATC
CGGCCGCTGCTCAGCCACCAGGACAATCCGGTCGTCGTGCAGCACGGTCACAGAGAACACAGCGATCCTG
CCTCTGTAGACAAACTTCATGGGCTCCACGGCCAGTGCGGTGGCCACAACGTCATCTGCATTGTGTCTGC
GAACTCCAGTGACCATCAGCCCGTCCAGTTTGCCCACGATGAAGACCAGGTTGTCAGGCCCGATGAAGCC
CAGCAGGCCTGTCCTGGTGAATGGCCTGTCAAAGATGGGTGCTCCTCCTGTGGTGACCGGAACTGCCTCA
AACACATTCTTCGTGATTCCAAGCAATCCATAGTACGCTGTGCCAGTTGCACTGGAACTGACGCATATTT
CTCCCACTTCATCAGTTTTACAAAGATAAGGGGTACCTTCTAACTTCACAACACATACATTAGCTCCAGG
CATCACCTGACCAACGTCCTGAACAGTAAGGACTGACAACTTTTCTTCAGTATCCACTCTGATAACACCA
TAACTTAGACCGTTCATCGATAGGACTGCTTTTCTTGGAGGTGGTCCTCCCAGATCAGGTGGCCTGCGGA
TGGCGACAGTCAGCGCCTCAGGAGAACTTGCACAAGGACAGATGACCTCTGGCCTCAGACCTCTGGACTG
GAAGACGTTGAGGAAGGCGTCACAGGAGGAGATCGACCACGGGTTGGCACCATCGGCCACAATCAGCATG
CGCAGTGAGCTGAGGCTGACGT
