>Addgene plasmid #53885 | DIP2A_pCSdest | addgene partial sequence | sequence record 95952 | CMV-F 5'-CGCAAATGGGCGGTAGGCGTG-3'
GCATGCTCGTTTAGGGAACCGCCATTCTGCCTGGGGACGTCGGAGCAAGCTTGATTTAGGTGACACTATA
GAATACAAGCTACTTGTTCTTTTTGCAGGATCCCATCGATTCGAATTCAAGGATCACAAGTTTGTACAAA
AAAGCAGGCACCATGGCTGACCGCGGGTGCCCGCTGGAGGCGGCGCCGCTGCCTGCCGAGGTGCGGGAGA
GCCTGGCTGAGCTGGAGCTGGAGCTGTCGGAAGGTGACATCACTCAAAAAGGATATGAAAAGAAAAGGGC
AAAGCTGCTTGCACGTTATATACCGCTTATTCAAGGAATAGACCCGTCTCTGCAAGCAGAGAATAGAATT
CCTGGGCCCTCACAAACCACGGCCGCTGCACCCAAGCAGCAGAAGTCTCGGCCCACCGCCTCGAGGGATG
AGCGCTTCCGGTCAGATGTCCACACTGAAGCCGTGCAAGCAGCTTTGGCCAAATACAAAGAGAGGAAGAT
GCCTATGCCTTCGAAGAGACGTTCTGTCCTTGTGCATTCGTCTGTGGAAACCTACACCCCTCCAGACACG
TCGTCTGCCTCAGAAGATGAGGGCTCTTTACGGCGACCCGGGCGACTCACCTCCACTCCGCTCCAGAGCC
ATTCCAGCGTCGAGCCCTGGCTCGACCGGGTCATTCAGGGCTCGTCCACCTCATCCTCTGCATCCTCCAC
CTCATCTCACCCGGGAGGGAGACCCACCACTGCTCCCAGTGCTGCAGCCACGCCGGGGGCCGCCGCTACC
ACTGCACTCGCAGGCCTCGAGGCCCACACCCACATAGATCTGCATTCTG
