[The description below was written by a language model from this plasmid's Addgene catalogue record.]
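Description:
DIP2A_pCSdest is an expression clone of human DIP2A (also known as DIP2 or C21orf106), a chromosome 21 gene, carried in the pCSDest Gateway destination backbone. The record classes it as a mammalian expression vector. It is maintained in E. coli as a high-copy plasmid under ampicillin selection. The backbone is listed at about 4.1 kb without insert, and the DIP2A insert at about 2.4 kb. The depositor's comment points to a specific RefSeq transcript as the source of the coding sequence, and the insert was introduced by Gateway recombination, so it should be flanked by the att sites left by that reaction. No feature table accompanies the record, so the origin of replication, the polyadenylation signal and the exact att junctions are not documented here, and no epitope tag or reporter fusion is mentioned.

Two promoters, CMV and SP6, are recorded upstream of the insert, giving the construct two modes of use. The CMV promoter drives RNA polymerase II transcription when the plasmid DNA is delivered into vertebrate cells or embryos. The SP6 bacteriophage promoter allows the same plasmid to serve as a template for in vitro transcription of DIP2A mRNA. The associated publication surveyed how expression of human chromosome 21 genes affects early zebrafish development, so this plasmid appears to be one member of a clone set made for that purpose. The promoter arrangement would suit synthesis of mRNA for embryo injection, though the record does not state the delivery method. Such a screen examines the developmental consequences of raising the dosage of individual chromosome 21 genes.
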