Addgene plasmid #53885: DIP2A_pCSdest
Depositing lab: Roger Reeves. Depositing organization: Johns Hopkins University and School of Medicine. Publication: Survey of Human Chromosome 21 Gene Expression Effects on Early Development in Danio rerio. Edie S, Zaghloul NA, Leitch CC, Klinedinst DK, Lebron J, Thole JF, McCallion AS, Katsanis N, Reeves RH. G3 (Bethesda). 2018 Jul 2;8(7):2215-2223. doi: 10.1534/g3.118.200144. PubMed 29760202.
Backbone
  Vector backbone: pCSDest
  Backbone manufacturer: Lawson Lab (Addgene Plasmid 22423)
  Backbone size w/o insert (bp): 4095
  Vector type: Mammalian Expression
Growth in bacteria
  Bacterial resistance: Ampicillin, 100 μg/mL
  Growth temperature: 37°C
  Growth strain: Top10
  Copy number: High Copy
Gene/Insert
  Gene/Insert name: DIP2A
  Species: H. sapiens (human)
  Insert size (bp): 2397
  Entrez Gene: DIP2A (a.k.a. C21orf106, DIP2)
  Promoter: SP6 and CMV
  Cloning method: Gateway Cloning
  Sequencing primers: 5′ CMV-F; 3′ EBV-Rev
Terms and licenses: Academic/Nonprofit Terms; Industry Terms
Depositor comments: NM_001146115
How to cite: DIP2A_pCSdest was a gift from Roger Reeves (Addgene plasmid # 53885 ; http://n2t.net/addgene:53885 ; RRID:Addgene_53885)
